Addgene plasmid #247425: cwby0074
Purpose: GGA cloning AGGA-promoter-ccdb-TTCC-GS-H6-SNAC-6xhis
Depositing lab: David Baker. Depositing organization: University of Washington. Publication: Accelerating protein design by scaling experimental characterization. Qian J, Milles LF, Wicky BIM, Ragotte RJ, Motmaen A, Borst AJ, Skotheim R, Ols S, Coventry B, Li X, Kibler RD, Goreshnik I, Exposit M, Lore K, Stewart L, Baker D. Nat Commun. 2026 Aug 20;17(1):9945. doi: 10.1038/s41467-026-76740-9. PubMed 42754580.
Backbone
  Vector backbone: pET29
  Vector type: Bacterial Expression
Growth in bacteria
  Bacterial resistance: Kanamycin, 50 μg/mL
  Growth temperature: 37°C
  Growth strain: NEB Stable
  Copy number: Unknown
Gene/Insert
  Gene/Insert name: ccdb
  Species: Synthetic
  Promoter: T7
  Cloning method: Golden Gate
Terms and licenses: Academic/Nonprofit Terms; Industry Terms: Not Available to Industry
Depositor comments: Please visit https://doi.org/10.1101/2025.08.05.668824 for bioRxiv preprint.
How to cite: cwby0074 was a gift from David Baker (Addgene plasmid # 247425 ; http://n2t.net/addgene:247425 ; RRID:Addgene_247425)
