[The description below was written by a language model from this plasmid's Addgene catalogue record and pLannotate feature annotations shown in this document.]
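Description:
cwby0074 is a pET29-based bacterial expression vector built as a Golden Gate entry (destination) plasmid for high-throughput cloning of synthetic protein-coding sequences. It is maintained in E. coli through a ColE1/pMB1-type origin accompanied by the pBR322 bom site and the rop gene, which moderates copy number, and it is selected with kanamycin via an aminoglycoside phosphotransferase (KanR) gene. An f1 origin is also present, along with short tetracycline-resistance remnants and a predicted ORF that appear to be backbone leftovers rather than functional parts.

The expression cassette follows the standard pET layout: a T7 promoter with an adjacent lac operator, the phage T7 gene 10 ribosome binding site, and a T7 terminator, with a plasmid-borne lacI gene supplying repressor so that transcription is IPTG-inducible in hosts that provide T7 RNA polymerase. Between the RBS and the tag region sits a ccdB counter-selection stuffer, preceded by a ccdA fragment that probably carries the stuffer's own promoter, as the purpose string suggests. CcdB poisons DNA gyrase, so in sensitive strains only plasmids in which Golden Gate assembly has replaced the stuffer with an insert give colonies. According to the purpose line, the insert joins through AGGA and TTCC overhangs and is fused in frame at its C-terminus to a GS linker, a SNAC site (a sequence used for nickel-assisted chemical cleavage) and a hexahistidine tag. The annotation detects only a His-tag fragment here, and the short downstream "SET1" hit may be a spurious match. The record does not name the type IIS enzyme used. The construct is intended for rapid, parallel cloning and His-tag purification of designed proteins, with the option of tag removal.
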