Features (pLannotate 1.2.2; 20 found; start..end, strand, type, name):
    264..282     +  promoter       T7 promoter: promoter for bacteriophage T7 RNA polymerase
    283..307     +  protein_bind   lac operator: The lac repressor binds to the lac operator to inhibit transcription in E. coli. This inhibition can be relieved by adding lactose or isopropyl-β-D-thiogalactopyranoside (IPTG). lac repressor encoded by lacI
    322..344     +  RBS            RBS: efficient ribosome binding site from bacteriophage T7 gene 10 (Olins and Rangwala, 1989)
    367..438     +  CDS            ccdA (fragment): CCDA_ECO57 - Also known as H, letA. Experimental evidence at protein level: Swiss-Prot protein existence level 1. Antitoxin component of a type II toxin-antitoxin (TA) system which inhibits the post-segregational killing (PSK) of plasmid-free cells, also referred to as a plasmid addiction system. Binds to and blocks the activity of CcdB; will also remove bound CcdB protein from the CcdB-GyrA complex by forming a CcdA-CcdB complex, a process termed rejuvenation. Functions as a transcriptional corepressor for the ccdAB operon, repression also requires CcdB (By similarity). From Escherichia coli
    472..774     +  CDS            ccdB: CCDB_ECOLI - Also known as G, letB, letD. Experimental evidence at protein level: Swiss-Prot protein existence level 1. Toxic component of a type II toxin-antitoxin (TA) system, functioning in plasmid maintainence. Responsible for the post- segregational killing (PSK) of plasmid-free cells, also referred to as a plasmid addiction system. Half-life of over 2 hours. Cell killing by CcdB is accompanied by filamentation, defects in chromosome and plasmid segregation, defects in cell division, formation of anucleate cells, decreased DNA synthesis and plasmid loss. Interferes with the activity of DN
   1039..1057    +  CDS            9xHis (fragment): 9xHis affinity tag
   1070..1119    +  CDS            SET1 (fragment): solubility-enhancement tag derived from T7 phage gene 10B
   1127..1174    +  terminator     T7 terminator: transcription terminator for bacteriophage T7 RNA polymerase
   1211..1639    +  rep_origin     f1 ori (sequence partly withheld): f1 bacteriophage origin of replication; arrow indicates direction of (+) strand synthesis
   1692..1749    +  promoter       AmpR promoter (fragment): bla
   1758..2573    -  CDS            KanR: aminoglycoside phosphotransferase; aph(3')-Ia; confers resistance to kanamycin in bacteria or G418 (Geneticin®) in eukaryotes
   2695..3283    +  rep_origin     ori: high-copy-number ColE1/pMB1/pBR322/pUC origin of replication
   3469..3608    -  misc_feature   bom: basis of mobility region from pBR322
   3710..3901    -  CDS            rop: Rop protein, which maintains plasmids at low copy number; rop
   3918..4298    +  CDS            YPB1_ECOLX: Protein predicted: Swiss-Prot protein existence level 4. From Escherichia coli.
   4370..4661    -  CDS            TcR (fragment): tetracycline efflux protein; tet; confers resistance to tetracycline
   4676..4697    -  protein_bind   CAP binding site: CAP binding activates transcription in the presence of cAMP. E. coli catabolite activator protein
   4710..5792    -  CDS            lacI: lac repressor; lacI; The lac repressor binds to the lac operator to inhibit transcription in E. coli. This inhibition can be relieved by adding lactose or isopropyl-β-D-thiogalactopyranoside (IPTG).
   5793..5870    -  promoter       lacI promoter: lacI
   5878..238     -  CDS            TcR (fragment) (across the origin): tetracycline efflux protein; tet; confers resistance to tetracycline
>Addgene plasmid #247425 | cwby0074 | addgene full sequence | sequence record 492969 | Addgene NGS Result
CAGTAGTAGGTTGAGGCCGTTGAGCACCGCCGCCGCAAGGAATGGTGCATGCAAGGAGATGGCGCCCAAC
AGTCCCCCGGCCACGGGGCCTGCCACCATACCCACGCCGAAACAAGCGCTCATGAGCCCGAAGTGGCGAG
CCCGATCTTCCCCATCGGTGATGTCGGCGATATAGGCGCCAGCAACCGCACCTGTGGCGCCGGTGATGCC
GGCCACGATGCGTCCGGCGTAGAGGATCGAGATCGATCTCGATCCCGCGAAATTAATACGACTCACTATA
GGGGAATTGTGAGCGGATAACAATTCCCCTCTAGAAATAATTTTGTTTAACTTTAAGAAGGAGATATACA
TATGTCAGGAGGAGACCGAAAGCGTATTACAGTGACAGTTGACAGCGACAGCTATCAGTTGCTCAAGGCA
TATATGATGTCAATATCTCCGGTCTGGTATGCACAACCAAGAATGAAGCCCATGCAGTTTAAGGTTTACA
CCTATAAAAGAGAGAGCCGTTATCGTCTGTTTGTGGATGTACAGAGTGATATTATTGACACGCCCGGGCG
ACGGATGGTGATCCCCCTGGCCAGTGCACGTCTGCTGTCAGATAAAGTCTCCCGTGAACTTTACCCGGTG
GTGCATATCGGGGATGAAAGCTGGCGCATGATGACCACCGATATGGCCAGTGTGCCGGTTTCCGTTATCG
GGGAAGAAGTGGCTGATCTCAGCCACCGCGAAAATGACATCAAAAACGCCATTAACCTAATGTTCTGGGG
AATATGAACGGTCTCGTTCCGGTACCGAAGATGAAATTCGCAAACTGCGCAAGCTGCTGGAAGAAGCGGA
AAAGAAACTGAAGAAACTGGAAGATAAAACCCGCCGCAGCGAAGAAATTAGCAAAACCGATGATGATCCG
AAAGCGCAGAGCCTGCAGCTGATTGCTGAAAGCCTGATGCTGATCGCGGAAAGTCTGCTGATTATTGCGA
TTAGCCTGCTGCTGAGCAGCCGCAACGGCGGATCAGGCAGCCATCATTGGGGCAGCACCCACCACCACCA
CCACCACTAATGAGATCCGGCTGCTAACAAAGCCCGAAAGGAAGCTGAGTTGGCTGCTGCCACCGCTGAG
CAATAACTAGCATAACCCCTTGGGGCCTCTAAACGGGTCTTGAGGGGTTTTTTGCTGAAAGGAGGAACTA
TATCCGGATTGGCGAATGGG
[124 nt withheld, positions 1211-1334]
C
[91 nt withheld, positions 1336-1426]
A
[49 nt withheld, positions 1428-1476]
CCTTTGACGTTGGAGTCCACGTTCTTT
[37 nt withheld, positions 1504-1540]
ACCCTATCTCGGTCTATTCTTTTGATTTATAAGGGATTTTGCCGATTTCGGCCTATTGGTTAAAAAATGA
GCTGATTTAACAAAAATTTAACGCGAATTTTAACAAAATATTAACGCTTACAATTTAGGTGGCACTTTTC
GGGGAAATGTGCGCGGAACCCCTATTTGTTTATTTTTCTAAATACATTCAAATATGTATCCGCTCATGAA
TTAATTCTTAGAAAAACTCATCGAGCATCAAATGAAACTGCAATTTATTCATATCAGGATTATCAATACC
ATATTTTTGAAAAAGCCGTTTCTGTAATGAAGGAGAAAACTCACCGAGGCAGTTCCATAGGATGGCAAGA
TCCTGGTATCGGTCTGCGATTCCGACTCGTCCAACATCAATACAACCTATTAATTTCCCCTCGTCAAAAA
TAAGGTTATCAAGTGAGAAATCACCATGAGTGACGACTGAATCCGGTGAGAATGGCAAAAGTTTATGCAT
TTCTTTCCAGACTTGTTCAACAGGCCAGCCATTACGCTCGTCATCAAAATCACTCGCATCAACCAAACCG
TTATTCATTCGTGATTGCGCCTGAGCGAGACGAAATACGCGATCGCTGTTAAAAGGACAATTACAAACAG
GAATCGAATGCAACCGGCGCAGGAACACTGCCAGCGCATCAACAATATTTTCACCTGAATCAGGATATTC
TTCTAATACCTGGAATGCTGTTTTCCCGGGGATCGCAGTGGTGAGTAACCATGCATCATCAGGAGTACGG
ATAAAATGCTTGATGGTCGGAAGAGGCATAAATTCCGTCAGCCAGTTTAGTCTGACCATCTCATCTGTAA
CATCATTGGCAACGCTACCTTTGCCATGTTTCAGAAACAACTCTGGCGCATCGGGCTTCCCATACAATCG
ATAGATTGTCGCACCTGATTGCCCGACATTATCGCGAGCCCATTTATACCCATATAAATCAGCATCCATG
TTGGAATTTAATCGCGGCCTAGAGCAAGACGTTTCCCGTTGAATATGGCTCATAACACCCCTTGTATTAC
TGTTTATGTAAGCAGACAGTTTTATTGTTCATGACCAAAATCCCTTAACGTGAGTTTTCGTTCCACTGAG
CGTCAGACCCCGTAGAAAAGATCAAAGGATCTTCTTGAGATCCTTTTTTTCTGCGCGTAATCTGCTGCTT
GCAAACAAAAAAACCACCGCTACCAGCGGTGGTTTGTTTGCCGGATCAAGAGCTACCAACTCTTTTTCCG
AAGGTAACTGGCTTCAGCAGAGCGCAGATACCAAATACTGTCCTTCTAGTGTAGCCGTAGTTAGGCCACC
ACTTCAAGAACTCTGTAGCACCGCCTACATACCTCGCTCTGCTAATCCTGTTACCAGTGGCTGCTGCCAG
TGGCGATAAGTCGTGTCTTACCGGGTTGGACTCAAGACGATAGTTACCGGATAAGGCGCAGCGGTCGGGC
TGAACGGGGGGTTCGTGCACACAGCCCAGCTTGGAGCGAACGACCTACACCGAACTGAGATACCTACAGC
GTGAGCTATGAGAAAGCGCCACGCTTCCCGAAGGGAGAAAGGCGGACAGGTATCCGGTAAGCGGCAGGGT
CGGAACAGGAGAGCGCACGAGGGAGCTTCCAGGGGGAAACGCCTGGTATCTTTATAGTCCTGTCGGGTTT
CGCCACCTCTGACTTGAGCGTCGATTTTTGTGATGCTCGTCAGGGGGGCGGAGCCTATGGAAAAACGCCA
GCAACGCGGCCTTTTTACGGTTCCTGGCCTTTTGCTGGCCTTTTGCTCACATGTTCTTTCCTGCGTTATC
CCCTGATTCTGTGGATAACCGTATTACCGCCTTTGAGTGAGCTGATACCGCTCGCCGCAGCCGAACGACC
GAGCGCAGCGAGTCAGTGAGCGAGGAAGCGGAAGAGCGCCTGATGCGGTATTTTCTCCTTACGCATCTGT
GCGGTATTTCACACCGCAATGGTGCACTCTCAGTACAATCTGCTCTGATGCCGCATAGTTAAGCCAGTAT
ACACTCCGCTATCGCTACGTGACTGGGTCATGGCTGCGCCCCGACACCCGCCAACACCCGCTGACGCGCC
CTGACGGGCTTGTCTGCTCCCGGCATCCGCTTACAGACAAGCTGTGACCGTCTCCGGGAGCTGCATGTGT
CAGAGGTTTTCACCGTCATCACCGAAACGCGCGAGGCAGCTGCGGTAAAGCTCATCAGCGTGGTCGTGAA
GCGATTCACAGATGTCTGCCTGTTCATCCGCGTCCAGCTCGTTGAGTTTCTCCAGAAGCGTTAATGTCTG
GCTTCTGATAAAGCGGGCCATGTTAAGGGCGGTTTTTTCCTGTTTGGTCACTGATGCCTCCGTGTAAGGG
GGATTTCTGTTCATGGGGGTAATGATACCGATGAAACGAGAGAGGATGCTCACGATACGGGTTACTGATG
ATGAACATGCCCGGTTACTGGAACGTTGTGAGGGTAAACAACTGGCGGTATGGATGCGGCGGGACCAGAG
AAAAATCACTCAGGGTCAATGCCAGCGCTTCGTTAATACAGATGTAGGTGTTCCACAGGGTAGCCAGCAG
CATCCTGCGATGCAGATCCGGAACATAATGGTGCAGGGCGCTGACTTCCGCGTTTCCAGACTTTACGAAA
CACGGAAACCGAAGACCATTCATGTTGTTGCTCAGGTCGCAGACGTTTTGCAGCAGCAGTCGCTTCACGT
TCGCTCGCGTATCGGTGATTCATTCTGCTAACCAGTAAGGCAACCCCGCCAGCCTAGCCGGGTCCTCAAC
GACAGGAGCACGATCATGCGCACCCGTGGGGCCGCCATGCCGGCGATAATGGCCTGCTTCTCGCCGAAAC
GTTTGGTGGCGGGACCAGTGACGAAGGCTTGAGCGAGGGCGTGCAAGATTCCGAATACCGCAAGCGACAG
GCCGATCATCGTCGCGCTCCAGCGAAAGCGGTCCTCGCCGAAAATGACCCAGAGCGCTGCCGGCACCTGT
CCTACGAGTTGCATGATAAAGAAGACAGTCATAAGTGCGGCGACGATAGTCATGCCCCGCGCCCACCGGA
AGGAGCTGACTGGGTTGAAGGCTCTCAAGGGCATCGGTCGAGATCCCGGTGCCTAATGAGTGAGCTAACT
TACATTAATTGCGTTGCGCTCACTGCCCGCTTTCCAGTCGGGAAACCTGTCGTGCCAGCTGCATTAATGA
ATCGGCCAACGCGCGGGGAGAGGCGGTTTGCGTATTGGGCGCCAGGGTGGTTTTTCTTTTCACCAGTGAG
ACGGGCAACAGCTGATTGCCCTTCACCGCCTGGCCCTGAGAGAGTTGCAGCAAGCGGTCCACGCTGGTTT
GCCCCAGCAGGCGAAAATCCTGTTTGATGGTGGTTAACGGCGGGATATAACATGAGCTGTCTTCGGTATC
GTCGTATCCCACTACCGAGATGTCCGCACCAACGCGCAGCCCGGACTCGGTAATGGCGCGCATTGCGCCC
AGCGCCATCTGATCGTTGGCAACCAGCATCGCAGTGGGAACGATGCCCTCATTCAGCATTTGCATGGTTT
GTTGAAAACCGGACATGGCACTCCAGTCGCCTTCCCGTTCCGCTATCGGCTGAATTTGATTGCGAGTGAG
ATATTTATGCCAGCCAGCCAGACGCAGACGCGCCGAGACAGAACTTAATGGGCCCGCTAACAGCGCGATT
TGCTGGTGACCCAATGCGACCAGATGCTCCACGCCCAGTCGCGTACCGTCTTCATGGGAGAAAATAATAC
TGTTGATGGGTGTCTGGTCAGAGACATCAAGAAATAACGCCGGAACATTAGTGCAGGCAGCTTCCACAGC
AATGGCATCCTGGTCATCCAGCGGATAGTTAATGATCAGCCCACTGACGCGTTGCGCGAGAAGATTGTGC
ACCGCCGCTTTACAGGCTTCGACGCCGCTTCGTTCTACCATCGACACCACCACGCTGGCACCCAGTTGAT
CGGCGCGAGATTTAATCGCCGCGACAATTTGCGACGGCGCGTGCAGGGCCAGACTGGAGGTGGCAACGCC
AATCAGCAACGACTGTTTGCCCGCCAGTTGTTGTGCCACGCGGTTGGGAATGTAATTCAGCTCCGCCATC
GCCGCTTCCACTTTTTCCCGCGTTTTCGCAGAAACGTGGCTGGCCTGGTTCACCACGCGGGAAACGGTCT
GATAAGAGACACCGGCATACTCTGCGACATCGTATAACGTTACTGGTTTCACATTCACCACCCTGAATTG
ACTCTCTTCCGGGCGCTATCATGCCATACCGCGAAAGGTTTTGCGCCATTCGATGGTGTCCGGGATCTCG
ACGCTCTCCCTTATGCGACTCCTGCATTAGGAAGCAGCC
